>Addgene plasmid #218130 | pSD138A | addgene full sequence | sequence record 430200 | Addgene NGS Result
TCAGATCCTTCCGTATTTAGCCAGTATGTTCTCTAGTGTGGTTCGTTGTTTTTGCGTGAGCCATGAGAAC
GAACCATTGAGATCATGCTTACTTTGCATGTCACTCAAAAATTTTGCCTCAAAACTGGTGAGCTGAATTT
TTGCAGTTAAAGCATCGTGTAGTGTTTTTCTTAGTCCGTTACGTAGGTAGGAATCTGATGTAATGGTTGT
TGGTATTTTGTCACCATTCATTTTTATCTGGTTGTTCTCAAGTTCGGTTACGAGATCCATTTGTCTATCT
AGTTCAACTTGGAAAATCAACGTATCAGTCGGGCGGCCTCGCTTATCAACCACCAATTTCATATTGCTGT
AAGTGTTTAAATCTTTACTTATTGGTTTCAAAACCCATTGGTTAAGCCTTTTAAACTCATGGTAGTTATT
TTCAAGCATTAACATGAACTTAAATTCATCAAGGCTAATCTCTATATTTGCCTTGTGAGTTTTCTTTTGT
GTTAGTTCTTTTAATAACCACTCATAAATCCTCATAGAGTATTTGTTTTCAAAAGACTTAACATGTTCCA
GATTATATTTTATGAATTTTTTTAACTGGAAAAGATAAGGCAATATCTCTTCACTAAAAACTAATTCTAA
TTTTTCGCTTGAGAACTTGGCATAGTTTGTCCACTGGAAAATCTCAAAGCCTTTAACCAAAGGATTCCTG
ATTTCCACAGTTCTCGTCATCAGCTCTCTGGTTGCTTTAGCTAATACACCATAAGCATTTTCCCTACTGA
TGTTCATCATCTGAGCGTATTGGTTATAAGTGAACGATACCGTCCGTTCTTTCCTTGTAGGGTTTTCAAT
CGTGGGGTTGAGTAGTGCCACACAGCATAAAATTAGCTTGGTTTCATGCTCCGTTAAGTCATAGCGACTA
ATCGCTAGTTCATTTGCTTTGAAAACAACTAATTCAGACATACATCTCAATTGGTCTAGGTAATTTTAAT
CACTATACCAATTGAGATGGGCTAGTCAATGATAATTACTAGTCCTTTTCCTTTGAGTTGTGGGTATCTG
TAAATTCTGCTAGACCTTTGCTGGAAAACTTGTAAATTCTGCTAGACCCTCTGTAAATTCCGCTAGACCT
TTGTGTGTTTTTTTTGTTTATATTCAAGTGGTTATAATTTATAGAATAAAGAAAGAATAAAAAAAGATAA
AAAGAATAGATCCCAGCCCTGTGTATAACTCACTACTTTAGTCAGTTCCGCAGTATTACAAAAGGATGTC
GCAAACGCTGTTTGCTCCTCTACAAAACAGACCTTAAAACCCTAAAGGCTTAAGTAGCACCCTCGCAAGC
TCGGGCAAATCGCTGAATATTCCTTTTGTCTCCGACCATCAGGCACCTGAGTCGCTGTCTTTTTCGTGAC
ATTCAGTTCGCTGCGCTCACGGCTCTGGCAGTGAATGGGGGTAAATGGCACTACAGGCGCCTTTTATGGA
TTCATGCAAGGAAACTACCCATAATACAAGAAAAGCCCGTCACGGGCTTCTCAGGGCGTTTTATGGCGGG
TCTGCTATGTGGTGCTATCTGACTTTTTGCTGTTCAGCAGTTCCTGCCCTCTGATTTTCCAGTCTGACCA
CTTCGGATTATCCCGTGACAGGTCATTCAGACTGGCTAATGCACCCAGTAAGGCAGCGGTATCATCAACA
GGCTTACCCGTCGTACGGTCAAGAGGACATCCGGGCAAATGCAACGAAAGGCTCAGTCGAAAGACTGGGC
CTTTCGTTGCGCTGCGGAGACTTAGGGACCCTAATATTTAAGACTTCTTAATTTCAAGGCACCCCGGGCT
TTACTCGTAAAGCTTCCGGCGCGTATGTTGTGTCGACCGACCTGCAGGTGCAGTAAGGAGGAAAAAAAAA
TGAAATTTGGAAACTTTTTGCTTACATACCAACCTCCCCAATTTTCCCAAACAGAGGTAATGAAACGTTT
GGTTAAATTAGGTCGCATCTCTGAGGAGTGTGGTTTTGATACCGTATGGTTACTGGAGCATCATTTCACG
GAGTTTGGTTTGCTTGGTAACCCTTATGTCGCTGCTGCATATTTACTTGGCGCGACTAAAAAATTGAATG
TAGGAACTGCCGCTATTGTTCTTCCCACAGCCCATCCAGTACGCCAACTTGAAGATGTGAATTTATTGGA
TCAAATGTCAAAAGGACGATTTCGGTTTGGTATTTGCCGAGGGCTTTACAACAAGGACTTTCGCGTATTC
GGCACAGATATGAATAACAGTCGCGCCTTAGCGGAATGCTGGTACGGGCTGATAAAGAATGGCATGACAG
AGGGATATATGGAAGCTGATAATGAACATATCAAGTTCCATAAGGTAAAAGTAAACCCCGCGGCGTATAG
CAGAGGTGGCGCACCGGTTTATGTGGTGGCTGAATCAGCTTCGACGACTGAGTGGGCTGCTCAATTTGGC
CTACCGATGATATTAAGTTGGATTATAAATACTAACGAAAAGAAAGCACAACTTGAGCTTTATAATGAAG
TGGCTCAAGAATATGGGCACGATATTCATAATATCGACCATTGCTTATCATATATAACATCTGTAGATCA
TGACTCAATTAAAGCGAAAGAGATTTGCCGGAAATTTCTGGGGCATTGGTATGATTCTTATGTGAATGCT
ACGACTATTTTTGATGATTCAGACCAAACAAGAGGTTATGATTTCAATAAAGGGCAGTGGCGTGACTTTG
TATTAAAAGGACATAAAGATACTAATCGCCGTATTGATTACAGTTACGAAATCAATCCCGTGGGAACGCC
GCAGGAATGTATTGACATAATTCAAAAAGACATTGATGCTACAGGAATATCAAATATTTGTTGTGGATTT
GAAGCTAATGGAACAGTAGACGAAATTATTGCTTCCATGAAGCTCTTCCAGTCTGATGTCATGCCATTTC
TTAAAGAAAAACAACGTTCGCTATTATATTATGGCGGTGGCGGTAGCGGCGGTGGCGGTAGCGGCGGTGG
CGGTAGCGGCGGTGGCGGTAGCAAATTTGGATTGTTCTTCCTTAACTTCATCAATTCAACAACTGTTCAA
GAACAGAGTATAGTTCGCATGCAGGAAATAACGGAGTATGTTGATAAGTTGAATTTTGAACAGATTTTAG
TGTATGAAAATCATTTTTCAGATAATGGTGTTGTCGGCGCTCCTCTGACTGTTTCTGGTTTTCTGCTCGG
TTTAACAGAGAAAATTAAAATTGGTTCATTAAATCACATCATTACAACTCATCATCCTGTCCGCATAGCG
GAGGAAGCTTGCTTATTGGATCAGTTAAGTGAAGGGAGATTTATTTTAGGGTTTAGTGATTGCGAAAAAA
AAGATGAAATGCATTTTTTTAATCGCCCGGTTGAATATCAACAGCAACTATTTGAAGAGTGTTATGAAAT
CATTAACGATGCTTTAACAACAGGCTATTGTAATCCAGATAACGATTTTTATAGCTTCCCTAAAATATCT
GTAAATCCCCATGCTTATACGCCAGGCGGACCTCGGAAATATGTAACAGCAACCAGTCATCATATTGTTG
AGTGGGCGGCCAAAAAAGGTATTCCTCTCATCTTTAAGTGGGATGATTCTAATGATGTTAGATATGAATA
TGCTGAAAGATATAAAGCCGTTGCGGATAAATATGACGTTGACCTATCAGAGATAGACCATCAGTTAATG
ATATTAGTTAACTATAACGAAGATAGTAATAAAGCTAAACAAGAGACGCGTGCATTTATTAGTGATTATG
TTCTTGAAATGCACCCTAATGAAAATTTCGAAAATAAACTTGAAGAAATAATTGCAGAAAACGCTGTCGG
AAATTATACGGAGTGTATAACTGCGGCTAAGTTGGCAATTGAAAAGTGTGGTGCGAAAAGTGTATTGCTG
TCCTTTGAACCAATGAATGATTTGATGAGCCAAAAAAATGTAATCAATATTGTTGATGATAATATTAAGA
AGTACCACACGGAATATACCTAAACGGAGCCAATGTACGCAAAAAACCCCGCTTCAGCGGGGTTTTTTCG
CCAAAAAAAACCCCGCCCTGTCAGGGGCGGGGTTTTTTTTTAGGGCCCTACTGACTGTTA
[1323 nt withheld, positions 4121-5443]
CTTGTCATCGTCGTCCTTGTAGTCGACATTTGTCTGTGACAAATCGCCTTTTAACAGGTAGTCGGGCGAA
CACTGTAAGGCTTTCGAAAGGGCCAATAAGTTCTCCCCATTAGGCTCTGTTTCACTGCGCTCCCACTGGG
AAATGGCAACGTTACTCACACCTACCATCTTCCCCAGAGCCGCTTGACGGATCTTTAATTTTTTGCGACG
TGCGCGAATGCGTTCTCCCATCAGTTGAGTGTTTGCGCTTACCCAGGAGATCAATGGGTAACTTCCACGT
GGTTCGTGGCGCGAGTGATAAGCAACATTCGTCTGGGATAAATCGCCCTTAAGTAAATAGTCAGGCGAGC
ATTGCAGGGCCTTGCTAAGCGCCAGAAGGTTTTCGCCGTTCGGCTCCGTTTCGCTACGCTCCCATTGAGA
AATGGCTACGTTAGATACACCGACCATTTTCCCTAAGGCCGCCTGACGGATCTTAAGCTTCTTACGGCGA
GCGCGGATGCGCTCACCCATTAACTGGGTGTTCATTTTTTTTTCCTCCTTACTCTAGTAAAAGTTAAACA
AAATTATTTGTAGAGGGAAACCGTTGTGGTCTCCCTGAATATAGATACCGAGCCTTATGCATGCCCGTAA
AGTTATCCAGCAACCACTCATAGACCTAGGGCAGCAGATAGGGACGACGTGGTGTTAGCTGTGCTCTAGA
ATCCTCAGCGAGTTTGTAGAAACGCAAAAAGGCCATCCGTCAGGATGGCCTTCTGCTTAATTTGATGCCT
GGCAGTTTATGGCGGGCGTCCTGCCCGCCACCCTCCGGGCCGTTGCTTCGCAACGTTCAAATCCGCTCCC
GGCGGATTTGTCCTACTCAGGAGAGCGTTCACCGACAAACAACAGATAAAACGAAAGGCCCAGTCTTTCG
ACTGAGCCTTTCGTTTTATTTGATGCCTGGCAGTTCCCTACTCTCGCATGGGGAGACCCCACACTACCAT
CGGCGCTACGGCGTTTCACTTCTGAGTTCGGCATGGGGTCAGGTGGGACCACCGCGCTACTGCCGCCAGG
CAAATTCTGTTTTATCAGACCGCTTCTGCGTTCTGATTTAATCTGTATCAGGCTGAAAATCTTCTCTCAT
CCGCCAAAACAGCCATGCCCATGGCGTTTACCAATGCTTAATCAGTGAGGCACCTATCTCAGCGATCTGT
CTATTTCGTTCATCCATAGTTGCCTGACTCCCCGTCGTGTAGATAACTACGATACGGGAGGGCTTACCAT
CTGGCCCCAGTGCTGCAATGATACCGCGAGACCCACGCTCACCGGCTCCAGATTTATCAGCAATAAACCA
GCCAGCCGGAAGGGCCGAGCGCAGAAGTGGTCCTGCAACTTTATCCGCCTCCATCCAGTCTATTAATTGT
TGCCGGGAAGCTAGAGTAAGTAGTTCGCCAGTTAATAGTTTGCGCAACGTTGTTGCCATTGCTACAGGCA
TCGTGGTGTCACGCTCGTCGTTTGGTATGGCTTCATTCAGCTCCGGTTCCCAACGATCAAGGCGAGTTAC
ATGATCCCCCATGTTGTGCAAAAAAGCGGTTAGCTCCTTCGGTCCTCCGATCGTTGTCAGAAGTAAGTTG
GCCGCAGTGTTATCACTCATGGTTATGGCAGCACTGCATAATTCTCTTACTGTCATGCCATCCGTAAGAT
GCTTTTCTGTGACTGGTGAGTACTCAACCAAGTCATTCTGAGAATAGTGTATGCGGCGACCGAGTTGCTC
TTGCCCAGCGTCAATACGGGATAATACCGCGCCACATAGCAGAACTTTAAAAGTGCTCATCATTGGAAAA
CGTTCTTCGGGGCGAAAACTCTCAAGGATCTTACCGCTGTTGAGATCCAGTTCGATGTAACCCACTCGTG
CACCCAACTGATCTTCAGCATCTTTTACTTTCACCAGCGTTTCTGGGTGAGCAAAAACAGGAAGGCAAAA
TGCCGCAAAAAAGGGAATAAGGGCGACACGGAAATGTTGAATACTCATACTCTTCCTTTTTCAATATTAT
TGAAGCATTTATCAGGGTTATTGTCTCATGAGCGGATACATATTTGAATGTATTTAGAAAAATAAACAAA
TAGGGGTTCCGCGCACATTTCCCCGAAAAGTGCCACCTGACGTCTAAGAAACCATTATTATCATGACATT
AACCTATAAAAATAGGCGTATCACGAGGCCCTTAGGCCAAATAGGCCGT
Features (pLannotate 1.2.2; 14 found; start..end, strand, type, name):
      1..951     -  CDS            Rep101: RepA protein needed for replication with the pSC101 origin; rep101
    999..1221    -  rep_origin     pSC101 ori: low-copy replication origin that requires the Rep101 protein
   1723..1758    -  terminator     rrnB T1 terminator (fragment): Escherichia coli rrnB; transcription terminator T1 from the E. coli rrnB gene
   1890..2969    +  CDS            luxA: LUXA1_PHOLU - Experimental evidence at protein level: Swiss-Prot protein existence level 1. Light-emitting reaction in luminous bacteria. From Photorhabdus luminescens (Xenorhabdus luminescens).
   3033..4013    +  CDS            LuxB: LuxB luciferase subunit; luxB; from the Photorhabdus luminescens bioluminescence operon
   4121..5443    -  CDS            CRBN (sequence withheld): CRBN_HUMAN - Experimental evidence at protein level: Swiss-Prot protein existence level 1. Substrate recognition component of a DCX (DDB1-CUL4-X-box) E3 protein ligase complex that mediates the ubiquitination and subsequent proteasomal degradation of target proteins, such as MEIS2 (Probable). Normal degradation of key regulatory proteins is required for normal limb outgrowth and expression of the fibroblast growth factor FGF8 (PubMed:20223979, PubMed:24328678, PubMed:25043012, PubMed:25108355). Maintains presynaptic glutamate release and consequently cognitive functions, such as memory and lea
   5444..5464    -  CDS            FLAG (fragment): FLAG® epitope tag, followed by an enterokinase cleavage site
   5486..5674    -  CDS            dicA (fragment): DICA_ECOLI - Protein predicted: Swiss-Prot protein existence level 4. This protein is a repressor of division inhibition gene dicB. From Escherichia coli (strain K12).
   5687..5968    -  CDS            C2 (fragment): RPC2_BPP22 - Experimental evidence at protein level: Swiss-Prot protein existence level 1. This protein allows the phage to reside inactively in the chromosome of its host bacterium. This lysogenic state is maintained by binding of regulatory protein C2 to the OR and OL operators, preventing transcription of proteins necessary for lytic development. From Salmonella phage P22 (Bacteriophage P22).
   6170..6197    -  terminator     rrnB T2 terminator: transcription terminator T2 from the E. coli rrnB gene
   6289..6375    -  terminator     rrnB T1 terminator: Escherichia coli rrnB; transcription terminator T1 from the E. coli rrnB gene
   6377..6492    -  ncRNA          5S rRNA: Accession: RF00001 - 5S ribosomal RNA
   6591..7451    -  CDS            AmpR: β-lactamase; bla; confers resistance to ampicillin, carbenicillin, and related antibiotics
   7452..7556    -  promoter       AmpR promoter: bla
