[The description below was written by a language model from this plasmid's Addgene catalogue record and pLannotate feature annotations shown in this document.]
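Description:
pSD138A is a low-copy bacterial plasmid built on the pSC101 replicon, carrying the pSC101 origin together with the Rep101 (RepA) protein that this origin needs for replication. It is selected with ampicillin through a β-lactamase gene driven by its native bla promoter, and is propagated in standard E. coli cloning strains. Fragments of the E. coli rrnB region (T1 and T2 terminators and an adjoining 5S rRNA segment) act as transcriptional insulators between the expression units.

The plasmid encodes the bait and reporter halves of a bacterial hybrid circuit. On the reverse strand, human cereblon (CRBN), the substrate receptor of the CUL4–DDB1 E3 ligase and the target of molecular glue drugs, is fused at its N terminus to a DNA-binding anchor recorded as scP22. The annotation detects this as a P22 C2 repressor fragment followed by a second repressor-like segment (matched to dicA, and probably part of the anchor, which the "sc" prefix suggests is single-chain), with a short FLAG-like linker fragment before CRBN. On the opposite strand sits luxAB, the Photorhabdus luminescens luciferase subunits. In such circuits, the anchored bait sits at an operator upstream of the reporter. A prey protein fused to an RNA polymerase component and supplied from elsewhere activates transcription when it binds the bait, so luminescence reports the interaction. The promoters and operator driving CRBN and luxAB are not annotated in the feature table.

According to the associated publication title, the construct belongs to work on continuous evolution of compact degradation tags regulated by selective molecular glues. There it would serve as a luminescence readout of CRBN engagement.
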