Addgene plasmid #218130: pSD138A
Purpose: Hybrid circuit displaying hsCRBN bait (P22 anchor) and driving expression of luxAB
Depositing lab: David Liu. Depositing organization: Broad Institute. Publication: Continuous evolution of compact protein degradation tags regulated by selective molecular glues. Mercer JAM, DeCarlo SJ, Roy Burman SS, Sreekanth V, Nelson AT, Hunkeler M, Chen PJ, Donovan KA, Kokkonda P, Tiwari PK, Shoba VM, Deb A, Choudhary A, Fischer ES, Liu DR. Science. 2024 Mar 15;383(6688):eadk4422. doi: 10.1126/science.adk4422. Epub 2024 Mar 15. PubMed 38484051.
Backbone
  Vector backbone: SC101
Growth in bacteria
  Bacterial resistance: Ampicillin, 100 μg/mL
  Growth temperature: 37°C
  Growth strain: DH5alpha
  Copy number: Low Copy
Gene/Insert 1
  Gene/Insert name: CRBN
  Species: H. sapiens (human)
  Entrez Gene: CRBN (a.k.a. MRT2, MRT2A)
  Tag / fusion protein: scP22 (N terminal on insert)
Gene/Insert 2
  Gene/Insert name: luxAB
Terms and licenses: Academic/Nonprofit Terms; Industry Terms: Not Available to Industry
How to cite: pSD138A was a gift from David Liu (Addgene plasmid # 218130 ; http://n2t.net/addgene:218130 ; RRID:Addgene_218130)
